Addgene plasmid #205394: pICH41276(3Uter)-tAT2G26780
Purpose: MoClo lvl0 3'UTR+Terminator part
Depositing lab: Jennifer Nemhauser. Depositing organization: University of Washington. Publication: Building a pipeline to identify and engineer constitutive and repressible promoters. Yang EJY, Nemhauser JL. Quant Plant Biol. 2023 Oct 19;4:e12. doi: 10.1017/qpb.2023.10. eCollection 2023. PubMed 37901686.
Backbone
  Vector backbone: pICH41276
  Backbone manufacturer: Sylvestre Marillonnet Lab
  Vector type: Synthetic Biology
Growth in bacteria
  Bacterial resistance: Spectinomycin, 50 μg/mL
  Growth temperature: 37°C
  Growth strain: DH5alpha
  Copy number: High Copy
Gene/Insert
  Gene/Insert name: tAT2G26780
  Species: A. thaliana (mustard weed)
  Insert size (bp): 428
  Cloning method: Restriction Enzyme; 5′ cloning site unknown (unknown if destroyed)
Terms and licenses: Academic/Nonprofit Terms; Industry Terms: Not Available to Industry
How to cite: pICH41276(3Uter)-tAT2G26780 was a gift from Jennifer Nemhauser (Addgene plasmid # 205394 ; http://n2t.net/addgene:205394 ; RRID:Addgene_205394)
