[The description below was written by a language model from this plasmid's Addgene catalogue record and pLannotate feature annotations shown in this document.]
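Description:
pICH41276(3Uter)-tAT2G26780 is a level 0 part plasmid for the MoClo (Modular Cloning, Golden Gate-based) system, built in the pICH41276 backbone, the acceptor designated for 3'UTR-plus-terminator modules. It is a small bacterial cloning vector of about 2.7 kb with no elements for expression or replication outside E. coli. It is propagated at high copy from a ColE1/pUC-type origin and selected with spectinomycin through the aadA streptomycin/spectinomycin resistance gene, which spans the numbering origin of the circular sequence. An AmpR (bla) promoter lies upstream of aadA and presumably drives it. The short integrase and gentamicin acetyltransferase fragments detected between them, and the small lacI fragment elsewhere in the backbone, look like non-functional remnants of how the cassette and backbone were assembled rather than working genes.

The payload is a 428 bp insert named tAT2G26780, the 3' untranslated region and transcription terminator from the Arabidopsis thaliana locus AT2G26780. The automated annotation does not label this insert. It most likely sits in the unannotated stretch between the lacI fragment and the AmpR promoter, but the feature table does not confirm this. The record lists restriction-enzyme cloning without naming the sites. In MoClo, level 0 parts are normally released by a type IIS enzyme with standard overhangs that fix their position in an assembly.

As a standardized terminator part, it is meant to be combined with promoter, 5'UTR and coding sequence modules into level 1 plant transcription units. It was deposited in connection with work on identifying and engineering constitutive and repressible plant promoters.
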