Features (pLannotate 1.2.2; 6 found; start..end, strand, type, name):
    294..882     +  rep_origin     ori: high-copy-number ColE1/pMB1/pBR322/pUC origin of replication
   1065..1114    +  CDS            lacI (fragment): lac repressor; lacI; The lac repressor binds to the lac operator to inhibit transcription in E. coli. This inhibition can be relieved by adding lactose or isopropyl-β-D-thiogalactopyranoside (IPTG).
   1687..1791    +  promoter       AmpR promoter: bla
   1782..1862    -  CDS            int (fragment): INT2_ECOLX - Protein inferred from homology: Swiss-Prot protein existence level 3. Putative integrase believed to be involved in the insertion of antibiotic resistance genes into plasmids and transposons. From Escherichia coli.
   1950..2006    +  CDS            GmR (fragment): gentamycin acetyltransferase; aacC1; confers resistance to gentamycin
   2013..120     +  CDS            aadA (across the origin): S3AD_ECOLX - Experimental evidence at protein level: Swiss-Prot protein existence level 1. Mediates bacterial resistance to the antibiotics streptomycin and spectinomycin. From Escherichia coli.
>Addgene plasmid #205394 | pICH41276(3Uter)-tAT2G26780 | addgene full sequence | sequence record 404893 | Addgene NGS Result
ATACTTGAAGCTAGACAGGCTTATCTTGGACAAGAAGAAGATCGCTTGGCCTCGCGCGCAGATCAGTTGG
AAGAATTTGTCCATTACGTAAAAGGCGAGATCACCAAGGTAGTCGGCAAATAACTGTCAGACCAAGTTTA
CTCATATATACTTTAGATTGATTTAAAACTTCATTTTTAATTTAAAAGGATCTAGGTGAAGATCCTTTTT
GATAATCTCATGACCAAAATCCCTTAACGTGAGTTTTCGTTCCACTGAGCGTCAGACCCCGTAGAAAAGA
TCAAAGGATCTTCTTGAGATCCTTTTTTTCTGCGCGTAATCTGCTGCTTGCAAACAAAAAAACCACCGCT
ACCAGCGGTGGTTTGTTTGCCGGATCAAGAGCTACCAACTCTTTTTCCGAAGGTAACTGGCTTCAGCAGA
GCGCAGATACCAAATACTGTTCTTCTAGTGTAGCCGTAGTTAGGCCACCACTTCAAGAACTCTGTAGCAC
CGCCTACATACCTCGCTCTGCTAATCCTGTTACCAGTGGCTGCTGCCAGTGGCGATAAGTCGTGTCTTAC
CGGGTTGGACTCAAGACGATAGTTACCGGATAAGGCGCAGCGGTCGGGCTGAACGGGGGGTTCGTGCACA
CAGCCCAGCTTGGAGCGAACGACCTACACCGAACTGAGATACCTACAGCGTGAGCTATGAGAAAGCGCCA
CGCTTCCCGAAGGGAGAAAGGCGGACAGGTATCCGGTAAGCGGCAGGGTCGGAACAGGAGAGCGCACGAG
GGAGCTTCCAGGGGGAAACGCCTGGTATCTTTATAGTCCTGTCGGGTTTCGCCACCTCTGACTTGAGCGT
CGATTTTTGTGATGCTCGTCAGGGGGGCGGAGCCTATGGAAAAACGCCAGCAACGCGGCCTTTTTACGGT
TCCTGGCCTTTTGCTGGCCTTTTGCTCACATGTTCTTTCCTGCGTTATCCCCTGATTCTGTGGATAACCG
TATTACCGCCTTTGAGTGAGCTGATACCGCTCGCCGCAGCCGAACGACCGAGCGCAGCGAGTCAGTGAGC
GAGGAAGCGGAAGAGCGCCCAATACGCAAACCGCCTCTCCCCGCGCGTTGGCCGATTCATTAATCACTCT
GTGGTCTCAGCTTGCAAGCACAGAGAAGATTTTAGTTTTATGCCTGAAGTTGATATAAATGGGAATTGAA
TCTCCTACTTTGTATTTGTTTACTTATATACAAGTTCACATTGATATATATATCTTCTAAGTTTTTACTT
TTCTTCCCTGATGGTAAAAATTTATTCACGGCTTTTTTAGCCAGTCTATCTACTTCTTACATTCGAGGTT
TGTGAGCTGAGCTCGGAAACCCAAATTTCAAAATTGGCCAAACTGCAAATCACGATCAAATCACCATGTA
TTTAGAAGCTTGACCAGTTCCTTGTGAAGAGATCGTGTGGCTTGCAGTCATTGCGACTACTACGAATCAA
GTGTATGATTATTGTAGAGGACCACTGAGCTTGGGACTTCTCTTCCAAGTCGATCGACACTATAGATTAA
TTATGGTGTGATACTTAGGTCCGCTTGAGACCACGAAGTGGCTCTTCAGTGGACGAAAGGGCCTCGTGAT
ACGCCTATTTTTATAGGTTAATGTCATGATAATAATGGTTTCTTAGACGTCAGGTGGCACTTTTCGGGGA
AATGTGCGCGGAACCCCTATTTGTTTATTTTTCTAAATACATTCAAATATGTATCCGCTCATGAGACAAT
AACCCTGATAAATGCTTCAATAATATTGAAAAAGGAAGAGTATGCGCTCACGCAACTGGTCCAGAACCTT
GACCGAACGCAGCGGTGGTAACGGCGCAGTGGCGGTTTTCATGGCTTGTTATGACTGTTTTTTTTTGGGG
TACAGTCTATGCCTCGGGCATCCAAGCAGCAAGCGCGTTACGCCGTGGGTCGATGTTTGATGTTATGGAG
CAGCAACGATGTTACGCAGCAGGGCAGTCGCCCTAAAACAAAGTTAAACATCATGAGGGAAGCGGTGATC
GCCGAAGTATCGACTCAACTATCAGAGGTAGTTGGCGTCATCGAGCGCCATCTCGAACCGACGTTGCTGG
CCGTACATTTGTACGGCTCCGCAGTGGATGGCGGCCTGAAGCCACACAGCGATATTGATTTGCTGGTTAC
GGTGACCGTAAGGCTTGATGAAACAACGCGGCGAGCTTTGATCAACGACCTTTTGGAAACTTCGGCTTCC
CCTGGAGAGAGCGAGATTCTCCGCGCTGTAGAAGTCACCATTGTTGTGCACGACGACATCATTCCGTGGC
GTTATCCAGCTAAGCGCGAACTGCAATTTGGAGAATGGCAGCGCAATGACATTCTTGCAGGTATCTTCGA
GCCAGCCACGATCGACATTGATCTGGCTATCTTGCTGACAAAAGCAAGAGAACATAGCGTTGCCTTGGTA
GGTCCAGCGGCGGAGGAACTCTTTGATCCGGTTCCTGAACAGGATCTATTTGAGGCGCTAAATGAAACCT
TAACGCTATGGAACTCGCCGCCCGACTGGGCTGGCGATGAGCGAAATGTAGTGCTTACGTTGTCCCGCAT
TTGGTACAGCGCAGTAACCGGCAAAATCGCGCCGAAGGATGTCGCTGCCGACTGGGCAATGGAGCGCCTG
CCGGCCCAGTATCAGCCCGTC
